Addgene plasmid #41597: pFA6a-GFP(S65T)-TRP1
Depositing lab: John Pringle. Depositing organization: University of North Carolina at Chapel Hill. Publication: Additional modules for versatile and economical PCR-based gene deletion and modification in Saccharomyces cerevisiae. Longtine MS, McKenzie A 3rd, Demarini DJ, Shah NG, Wach A, Brachat A, Philippsen P, Pringle JR. Yeast. 1998 Jul;14(10):953-61. 10.1002/(SICI)1097-0061(199807)14:10<953::AID-YEA293>3.0.CO;2-U PubMed 9717241.
Backbone
  Vector backbone: pFA6a
  Backbone size w/o insert (bp): 2300
  Vector type: Yeast genomic targeting
  Selectable markers: TRP1
Growth in bacteria
  Bacterial resistance: Ampicillin, 100 μg/mL
  Growth temperature: 37°C
  Growth strain: DH5alpha
  Copy number: Unknown
Gene/Insert
  Gene/Insert name: TRP1
  Species: S. cerevisiae (budding yeast)
  Insert size (bp): 1981
  Entrez Gene: TRP1 (a.k.a. YDR007W)
  Tag / fusion protein: GFP (S65T) (N terminal on insert); yeast ADH1 terminator (N terminal on insert)
  Cloning method: Restriction Enzyme; 5′ cloning site PacI (not destroyed); 3′ cloning site PmeI (not destroyed)
  Sequencing primers: 5′ Sp6_primer; 3′ T7_promoter
Terms and licenses: Academic/Nonprofit Terms; Industry Terms: Not Available to Industry
How to cite: pFA6a-GFP(S65T)-TRP1 was a gift from John Pringle (Addgene plasmid # 41597 ; http://n2t.net/addgene:41597 ; RRID:Addgene_41597)
