[The description below was written by a language model from this plasmid's Addgene catalogue record and pLannotate feature annotations shown in this document.]
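Description:
pFA6a-GFP(S65T)-TRP1 is a yeast genomic targeting plasmid built on the small pFA6a backbone. It serves as a PCR template rather than as a vector that replicates in yeast: the feature table shows no yeast origin or centromere. The plasmid is maintained in E. coli through a high-copy ColE1/pUC-type origin and an ampicillin resistance gene (β-lactamase with its own promoter). Short annotated fragments of bom, rop and lacI appear to be non-functional remnants of the parental cloning vector. SP6 and T7 promoters sit at either end of the module and provide the sequencing primer sites.

The payload of about 2 kb lies between preserved PacI and PmeI sites and has two parts in the same orientation. The first is a promoterless GFP coding sequence carrying the S65T substitution, a mutation that brightens the protein and shifts its excitation peak. It is followed by the S. cerevisiae ADH1 transcription terminator. The second is the S. cerevisiae TRP1 gene with its own promoter. TRP1 encodes phosphoribosylanthranilate isomerase and allows selection for tryptophan prototrophy in trp1 strains. The catalogue lists GFP and the terminator as "N-terminal tags" on TRP1, but they are simply upstream elements of the module and are not fused to the marker.

According to the associated publication title, the plasmid belongs to a set of modules for PCR-based gene deletion and modification in budding yeast. In typical use, the cassette is amplified with primers carrying homology to a chromosomal locus and integrated by homologous recombination. This fuses GFP in frame to the C-terminus of a gene of interest, which stays under its native promoter, with the ADH1 terminator ending the transcript and TRP1 selecting for integrants.
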