Features (pLannotate 1.2.2; 13 found; start..end, strand, type, name):
     61..774     +  CDS            GFP: Aequoria victoria green fluorescent protein
    795..982     +  terminator     ADH1 terminator: S. cerevisiae ADH1; transcription terminator for the S. cerevisiae alcohol dehydrogenase 1 (ADH1) gene
   1018..1165    +  promoter       TRP1 promoter: S. cerevisiae TRP1
   1166..1840    +  CDS            TRP1: phosphoribosylanthranilate isomerase, required for tryptophan biosynthesis; S. cerevisiae TRP1; yeast auxotrophic marker
   1887..1920    +  misc_feature   bom (fragment): basis of mobility region from pBR322
   1995..2013    -  promoter       T7 promoter: promoter for bacteriophage T7 RNA polymerase
   2035..2088    -  CDS            lacI (fragment): lac repressor; lacI; The lac repressor binds to the lac operator to inhibit transcription in E. coli. This inhibition can be relieved by adding lactose or isopropyl-β-D-thiogalactopyranoside (IPTG).
   2271..2859    -  rep_origin     ori: high-copy-number ColE1/pMB1/pBR322/pUC origin of replication
   3030..3890    -  CDS            AmpR: β-lactamase; bla; confers resistance to ampicillin, carbenicillin, and related antibiotics
   3891..3995    -  promoter       AmpR promoter: bla
   4090..4125    +  CDS            rop (fragment): Rop protein, which maintains plasmids at low copy number; rop
   4227..4278    +  misc_feature   bom (fragment): basis of mobility region from pBR322
   4341..4359    +  promoter       SP6 promoter: promoter for bacteriophage SP6 RNA polymerase
>Addgene plasmid #41597 | pFA6a-GFP(S65T)-TRP1 | depositor full sequence | sequence record 55622 | pFA6a-GFP(S65T)-TRP1 sequence 4359 bps
ACGCGGCCGCCAGCTGAAGCTTCGTACGCTGCAGGTCGACGGATCCCCGGGTTAATTAACAGTAAAGGAG
AAGAACTTTTCACTGGAGTTGTCCCAATTCTTGTTGAATTAGATGGTGATGTTAATGGGCACAAATTTTC
TGTCAGTGGAGAGGGTGAAGGTGATGCAACATACGGAAAACTTACCCTTAAATTTATTTGCACTACTGGA
AAACTACCTGTTCCATGGCCAACACTTGTCACTACTTTCACTTATGGTGTTCAATGCTTTTCAAGATACC
CAGATCATATGAAACGGCATGACTTTTTCAAGAGTGCCATGCCCGAAGGTTATGTACAGGAAAGAACTAT
ATTTTTCAAAGATGACGGGAACTACAAGACACGTGCTGAAGTCAAGTTTGAAGGTGATACCCTTGTTAAT
AGAATCGAGTTAAAAGGTATTGATTTTAAAGAAGATGGAAACATTCTTGGACACAAATTGGAATACAACT
ATAACTCACACAATGTATACATCATGGCAGACAAACAAAAGAATGGAATCAAAGTTAACTTCAAAATTAG
ACACAACATTGAAGATGGAAGCGTTCAACTAGCAGACCATTATCAACAAAATACTCCAATTGGCGATGGC
CCTGTCCTTTTACCAGACAACCATTACCTGTCCACACAATCTGCCCTTTCGAAAGATCCCAACGAAAAGA
GAGACCACATGGTCCTTCTTGAGTTTGTAACAGCTGCTGGGATTACACATGGCATGGATGAACTATACAA
ATAGGGCGCGCCACTTCTAAATAAGCGAATTTCTTATGATTTATGATTTTTATTATTAAATAAGTTATAA
AAAAAATAAGTGTATACAAATTTTAAAGTGACTCTTAGGTTTTAAAACGAAAATTCTTATTCTTGAGTAA
CTCTTTCCTGTAGGTCAGGTTGCTTTCTCAGGTATAGTATGAGGTCGCTCTTATTGACCACACCTCTACC
GGCAGATCCGCTAGGGATAACAGGGTAATATAGATCTGTACAATCTTGATCCGGAGCTTTTCTTTTTTTG
CCGATTAAGAATTAATTCGGTCGAAAAAAGAAAAGGAGAGGGCCAAGAGGGAGGGCATTGGTGACTATTG
AGCACGTGAGTATACGTGATTAAGCACACAAAGGCAGCTTGGAGTATGTCTGTTATTAATTTCACAGGTA
GTTCTGGTCCATTGGTGAAAGTTTGCGGCTTGCAGAGCACAGAGGCCGCAGAATGTGCTCTAGATTCCGA
TGCTGACTTGCTGGGTATTATATGTGTGCCCAATAGAAAGAGAACAATTGACCCGGTTATTGCAAGGAAA
ATTTCAAGTCTTGTAAAAGCATATAAAAATAGTTCAGGCACTCCGAAATACTTGGTTGGCGTGTTTCGTA
ATCAACCTAAGGAGGATGTTTTGGCTCTGGTCAATGATTACGGCATTGATATCGTCCAACTGCATGGAGA
TGAGTCGTGGCAAGAATACCAAGAGTTCCTCGGTTTGCCAGTTATTAAAAGACTCGTATTTCCAAAAGAC
TGCAACATACTACTCAGTGCAGCTTCACAGAAACCTCATTCGTTTATTCCCTTGTTTGATTCAGAAGCAG
GTGGGACAGGTGAACTTTTGGATTGGAACTCGATTTCTGACTGGGTTGGAAGGCAAGAGAGCCCCGAAAG
CTTACATTTTATGTTAGCTGGTGGACTGACGCCAGAAAATGTTGGTGATGCGCTTAGATTAAATGGCGTT
ATTGGTGTTGATGTAAGCGGAGGTGTGGAGACAAATGGTGTAAAAGACTCTAACAAAATAGCAAATTTCG
TCAAAAATGCTAAGAAATAGGTTATTACTGAGTAGTATTTATTTAAGTATTGTTTGTGCACTTGCCTGCG
GTGTGAAATACCGCACAGATGCGTAAGGAGGTTTAAACGAGCTCGAATTCATCGATGATATCAGATCCAC
TAGTGGCCTATGCGGCCGCGGATCTGCCGGTCTCCCTATAGTGAGTCGTATTAATTTCGATAAGCCAGGT
TAACCTGCATTAATGAATCGGCCAACGCGCGGGGAGAGGCGGTTTGCGTATTGGGCGCTCTTCCGCTTCC
TCGCTCACTGACTCGCTGCGCTCGGTCGTTCGGCTGCGGCGAGCGGTATCAGCTCACTCAAAGGCGGTAA
TACGGTTATCCACAGAATCAGGGGATAACGCAGGAAAGAACATGTGAGCAAAAGGCCAGCAAAAGGCCAG
GAACCGTAAAAAGGCCGCGTTGCTGGCGTTTTTCCATAGGCTCCGCCCCCCTGACGAGCATCACAAAAAT
CGACGCTCAAGTCAGAGGTGGCGAAACCCGACAGGACTATAAAGATACCAGGCGTTTCCCCCTGGAAGCT
CCCTCGTGCGCTCTCCTGTTCCGACCCTGCCGCTTACCGGATACCTGTCCGCCTTTCTCCCTTCGGGAAG
CGTGGCGCTTTCTCAATGCTCACGCTGTAGGTATCTCAGTTCGGTGTAGGTCGTTCGCTCCAAGCTGGGC
TGTGTGCACGAACCCCCCGTTCAGCCCGACCGCTGCGCCTTATCCGGTAACTATCGTCTTGAGTCCAACC
CGGTAAGACACGACTTATCGCCACTGGCAGCAGCCACTGGTAACAGGATTAGCAGAGCGAGGTATGTAGG
CGGTGCTACAGAGTTCTTGAAGTGGTGGCCTAACTACGGCTACACTAGAAGGACAGTATTTGGTATCTGC
GCTCTGCTGAAGCCAGTTACCTTCGGAAAAAGAGTTGGTAGCTCTTGATCCGGCAAACAAACCACCGCTG
GTAGCGGTGGTTTTTTTGTTTGCAAGCAGCAGATTACGCGCAGAAAAAAAGGATCTCAAGAAGATCCTTT
GATCTTTTCTACGGGGTCTGACGCTCAGTGGAACGAAAACTCACGTTAAGGGATTTTGGTCATGAGATTA
TCAAAAAGGATCTTCACCTAGATCCTTTTAAATTAAAAATGAAGTTTTAAATCAATCTAAAGTATATATG
AGTAAACTTGGTCTGACAGTTACCAATGCTTAATCAGTGAGGCACCTATCTCAGCGATCTGTCTATTTCG
TTCATCCATAGTTGCCTGACTCCCCGTCGTGTAGATAACTACGATACGGGAGGGCTTACCATCTGGCCCC
AGTGCTGCAATGATACCGCGAGACCCACGCTCACCGGCTCCAGATTTATCAGCAATAAACCAGCCAGCCG
GAAGGGCCGAGCGCAGAAGTGGTCCTGCAACTTTATCCGCCTCCATCCAGTCTATTAATTGTTGCCGGGA
AGCTAGAGTAAGTAGTTCGCCAGTTAATAGTTTGCGCAACGTTGTTGCCATTGCTACAGGCATCGTGGTG
TCACGCTCGTCGTTTGGTATGGCTTCATTCAGCTCCGGTTCCCAACGATCAAGGCGAGTTACATGATCCC
CCATGTTGTGCAAAAAAGCGGTTAGCTCCTTCGGTCCTCCGATCGTTGTCAGAAGTAAGTTGGCCGCAGT
GTTATCACTCATGGTTATGGCAGCACTGCATAATTCTCTTACTGTCATGCCATCCGTAAGATGCTTTTCT
GTGACTGGTGAGTACTCAACCAAGTCATTCTGAGAATAGTGTATGCGGCGACCGAGTTGCTCTTGCCCGG
CGTCAATACGGGATAATACCGCGCCACATAGCAGAACTTTAAAAGTGCTCATCATTGGAAAACGTTCTTC
GGGGCGAAAACTCTCAAGGATCTTACCGCTGTTGAGATCCAGTTCGATGTAACCCACTCGTGCACCCAAC
TGATCTTCAGCATCTTTTACTTTCACCAGCGTTTCTGGGTGAGCAAAAACAGGAAGGCAAAATGCCGCAA
AAAAGGGAATAAGGGCGACACGGAAATGTTGAATACTCATACTCTTCCTTTTTCAATATTATTGAAGCAT
TTATCAGGGTTATTGTCTCATGAGCGGATACATATTTGAATGTATTTAGAAAAATAAACAAATAGGGGTT
CCGCGCACATTTCCCCGAAAAGTGCCACCTGACGTCTAAGAAACCATTATTATCATGACATTAACCTATA
AAAATAGGCGTATCACGAGGCCCTTTCGTCTCGCGCGTTTCGGTGATGACGGTGAAAACCTCTGACACAT
GCAGCTCCCGGAGACGGTCACAGCTTGTCTGTAAGCGGATGCCGGGAGCAGACAAGCCCGTCAGGGCGCG
TCAGCGGGTGTTGGCGGGTGTCGGGGCTGGCTTAACTATGCGGCATCAGAGCAGATTGTACTGAGAGTGC
ACCATATGGACATATTGTCGTTAGAACGCGGCTACAATTAATACATAACCTTATGTATCATACACATACG
ATTTAGGTGACACTATAGA
