>Addgene plasmid #41597 | pFA6a-GFP(S65T)-TRP1 | addgene partial sequence | sequence record 57386 | GFP-F 5'-GGTCCTTCTTGAGTTTGTAAC-3'
GAACTATACAAATAGGGCGCGCCACTTCTAAATAAGCGAATTTCTTATGATTTATGATTTTTATTATTAA
ATAAGTTATAAAAAAAATAAGTGTATACAAATTTTAAAGTGACTCTTAGGTTTTAAAACGAAAATTCTTA
TTCTTGAGTAACTCTTTCCTGTAGGTCAGGTTGCTTTCTCAGGTATAGTATGAGGTCGCTCTTATTGACC
ACACCTCTACCGGCAGATCCGCTAGGGATAACAGGGTAATATAGATCTGTACAATCTTGATCCGGAGCTT
TTCTTTTTTTGCCGATTAAGAATTAATTCGGTCGAAAAAAGAAAAGGAGAGGGCCAAGAGGGAGGGCATT
GGTGACTATTGAGCACGTGAGTATACGTGATTAAGCACACAAAGGCAGCTTGGAGTATGTCTGTTATTAA
TTTCACAGGTAGTTCTGGTCCATTGGTGAAAGTTTGCGGCTTGCAGAGCACAGAGGCCGCAGAATGTGCT
CTAGATTCCGATGCTGACTTGCTGGGTATTATATGTGTGCCCAATAGAAAGAGAACAATTGACCCGGTTA
TTGCAAGGAAAATTTCAAGTCTTGTAAAAGCATATAAAAATAGTTCAGGCACTCCGAAATACTTGGTTGG
CGTGTTTCGTAATCAACCTAAGGAGGATGTTTTGGCTCTGGTCAATGATTACGGCATTGATATCGTCCAA
CTGCATGGAGATGAGTCGTGGCAAGAATACCAAGAGTTCCTCGGTTTGCCAGTTATTAAAAGACTCGTAT
TTCCAAAAGACTGCAACATACTACTCAGTGCAGCTTCACAGAAACCTCATTCGTTTATTCCCTTGTTTGA
TTCAGAAGCAGGTGGGACAGGTGAACTTTTGGATT
