>Addgene plasmid #41597 | pFA6a-GFP(S65T)-TRP1 | addgene partial sequence | sequence record 57387 | Sp6 5'-ATTTAGGTGACACTATAG-3'
AGCTTCGTACGCTGCAGGTCGACGGATCCCCGGGTTAATTAACAGTAAAGGAGAAGAACTTTTCACTGGA
GTTGTCCCAATTCTTGTTGAATTAGATGGTGATGTTAATGGGCACAAATTTTCTGTCAGTGGAGAGGGTG
AAGGTGATGCAACATACGGAAAACTTACCCTTAAATTTATTTGCACTACTGGAAAACTACCTGTTCCATG
GCCAACACTTGTCACTACTTTCACTTATGGTGTTCAATGCTTTTCAAGATACCCAGATCATATGAAACGG
CATGACTTTTTCAAGAGTGCCATGCCCGAAGGTTATGTACAGGAAAGAACTATATTTTTCAAAGATGACG
GGAACTACAAGACACGTGCTGAAGTCAAGTTTGAAGGTGATACCCTTGTTAATAGAATCGAGTTAAAAGG
TATTGATTTTAAAGAAGATGGAAACATTCTTGGACACAAATTGGAATACAACTATAACTCACACAATGTA
TACATCATGGCAGACAAACAAAAGAATGGAATCAAAGTTAACTTCAAAATTAGACACAACATTGAAGATG
GAAGCGTTCAACTAGCAGACCATTATCAACAAAATACTCCAATTGGCGATGGCCCTGTCCTTTTACCAGA
CAACCATTACCTGTCCACACAATCTGCCCTTTCGAAAGATCCCAACGAAAAGAGAGACCACATGGTCCTT
CTTGAGTTTGTAACAGCTGCTGGGATTACACATGGCATGGATGAACTATACAAATAGGGCGCGCCACTTC
TAAATAAGCGAATTTCTTATGATTTATGATTTTTATTATTAAATAAGTTATAAAAAAAATAAGTGTATAC
AAATTTTAAAGTGACTCT
